>Addgene plasmid #231109 | pRDA_867 | addgene full sequence | sequence record 458425 | Addgene NGS Result
GTCGACGGATCGGGAGATCTCCCGATCCCCTATGGTGCACTCTCAGTACAATCTGCTCTGATGCCGCATA
GTTAAGCCAGTATCTGCTCCCTGCTTGTGTGTTGGAGGTCGCTGAGTAGTGCGCGAGCAAAATTTAAGCT
ACAACAAGGCAAGGCTTGACCGACAATTGCATGAAGAATCTGCTTAGGGTTAGGCGTTTTGCGCTGCTTC
GCGATGTACGGGCCAGATATACGCGTTGACATTGATTATTGACTAGTTATTAATAGTAATCAATTACGGG
GTCATTAGTTCATAGCCCATATATGGAGTTCCGCGTTACATAACTTACGGTAAATGGCCCGCCTGGCTGA
CCGCCCAACGACCCCCGCCCATTGACGTCAATAATGACGTATGTTCCCATAGTAACGCCAATAGGGACTT
TCCATTGACGTCAATGGGTGGAGTATTTACGGTAAACTGCCCACTTGGCAGTACATCAAGTGTATCATAT
GCCAAGTACGCCCCCTATTGACGTCAATGACGGTAAATGGCCCGCCTGGCATTATGCCCAGTACATGACC
TTATGGGACTTTCCTACTTGGCAGTACATCTACGTATTAGTCATCGCTATTACCATGGTGATGCGGTTTT
GGCAGTACATCAATGGGCGTGGATAGCGGTTTGACTCACGGGGATTTCCAAGTCTCCACCCCATTGACGT
CAATGGGAGTTTGTTTTGGCACCAAAATCAACGGGACTTTCCAAAATGTCGTAACAACTCCGCCCCATTG
ACGCAAATGGGCGGTAGGCGTGTACGGTGGGAGGTCTATATAAGCAGCGCGTTTTGCCTGTACTGGGTCT
CTCTGGTTAGACCAGATCTGAGCCTGGGAGCTCTCTGGCTAACTAGGGAACCCACTGCTTAAGCCTCAAT
AAAGCTTGCCTTGAGTGCTTCAAGTAGTGTGTGCCCGTCTGTTGTGTGACTCTGGTAACTAGAGATCCCT
CAGACCCTTTTAGTCAGTGTGGAAAATCTCTAGCAGTGGCGCCCGAACAGGGACTTGAAAGCGAAAGGGA
AACCAGAGGAGCTCTCTCGACGCAGGACTCGGCTTGCTGAAGCGCGCACGGCAAGAGGCGAGGGGCGGCG
ACTGGTGAGTACGCCAAAAATTTTGACTAGCGGAGGCTAGAAGGAGAGAGATGGGTGCGAGAGCGTCAGT
ATTAAGCGGGGGAGAATTAGATCGCGATGGGAAAAAATTCGGTTAAGGCCAGGGGGAAAGAAAAAATATA
AATTAAAACATATAGTATGGGCAAGCAGGGAGCTAGAACGATTCGCAGTTAATCCTGGCCTGTTAGAAAC
ATCAGAAGGCTGTAGACAAATACTGGGACAGCTACAACCATCCCTTCAGACAGGATCAGAAGAACTTAGA
TCATTATATAATACAGTAGCAACCCTCTATTGTGTGCATCAAAGGATAGAGATAAAAGACACCAAGGAAG
CTTTAGACAAGATAGAGGAAGAGCAAAACAAAAGTAAGACCACCGCACAGCAAGCGGCCGCTGATCTTCA
GACCTGGAGGAGGAGATATGAGGGACAATTGGAGAAGTGAATTATATAAATATAAAGTAGTAAAAATTGA
ACCATTAGGAGTAGCACCCACCAAGGCAAAGAGAAGAGTGGTGCAGAGAGAAAAAAGAGCAGTGGGAATA
GGAGCTTTGTTCCTTGGGTTCTTGGGAGCAGCAGGAAGCACTATGGGCGCAGCGTCAATGACGCTGACGG
TACAGGCCAGACAATTATTGTCTGGTATAGTGCAGCAGCAGAACAATTTGCTGAGGGCTATTGAGGCGCA
ACAGCATCTGTTGCAACTCACAGTCTGGGGCATCAAGCAGCTCCAGGCAAGAATCCTGGCTGTGGAAAGA
TACCTAAAGGATCAACAGCTCCTGGGGATTTGGGGTTGCTCTGGAAAACTCATTTGCACCACTGCTGTGC
CTTGGAATGCTAGTTGGAGTAATAAATCTCTGGAACAGATTTGGAATCACACGACCTGGATGGAGTGGGA
CAGAGAAATTAACAATTACACAAGCTTAATACACTCCTTAATTGAAGAATCGCAAAACCAGCAAGAAAAG
AATGAACAAGAATTATTGGAATTAGATAAATGGGCAAGTTTGTGGAATTGGTTTAACATAACAAATTGGC
TGTGGTATATAAAATTATTCATAATGATAGTAGGAGGCTTGGTAGGTTTAAGAATAGTTTTTGCTGTACT
TTCTATAGTGAATAGAGTTAGGCAGGGATATTCACCATTATCGTTTCAGACCCACCTCCCAACCCCGAGG
GGACCCGACAGGCCCGAAGGAATAGAAGAAGAAGGTGGAGAGAGAGACAGAGACAGATCCATTCGATTAG
TGAACGGATCGGCACTGCGTGCGCCAATTCTGCAGACAAATGGCAGTATTCATCCACAATTTTAAAAGAA
AAGGGGGGATTGGGGGGTACAGTGCAGGGGAAAGAATAGTAGACATAATAGCAACAGACATACAAACTAA
AGAATTACAAAAACAAATTACAAAAATTCAAAATTTTCGGGTTTATTACAGGGACAGCAGAGATCCAGTT
TGGTTAATTAAGGTACCGGGCAGAGGTCTCGCTTTTTTCGAGACAACACGGCTCCGGTGCCCGTCAGTGG
GCAGAGCGCACATCGCCCACAGTCCCCGAGAAGTTGGGGGGAGGGGTCGGCAATTGATCCGGTGCCTAGA
GAAGGTGGCGCGGGGTAAACTGGGAAAGTGATGTCGTGTACTGGCTCCGCCTTTTTCCCGAGGGTGGGGG
AGAACCGTATATAAGTGCAGTAGTCGCCGTGAACGTTCTTTTTCGCAACGGGTTTGCCGCCAGAACACAG
GTAAGTGCCGTGTGTGGTTCCCGCGGGCCTGGCCTCTTTACGGGTTATGGCCCTTGCGTGCCTTGAATTA
CTTCCACCTGGCTGCAGTACGTGATTCTTGATCCCGAGCTTCGGGTTGGAAGTGGGTGGGAGAGTTCGAG
GCCTTGCGCTTAAGGAGCCCCTTCGCCTCGTGCTTGAGTTGAGGCCTGGCCTGGGCGCTGGGGCCGCCGC
GTGCGAATCTGGTGGCACCTTCGCGCCTGTCTCGCTGCTTTCGATAAGTCTCTAGCCATTTAAAATTTTT
GATGACCTGCTGCGACGCTTTTTTTCTGGCAAGATAGTCTTGTAAATGCGGGCCAAGATCTGCACACTGG
TATTTCGGTTTTTGGGGCCGCGGGCGGCGACGGGGCCCGTGCGTCCCAGCGCACATGTTCGGCGAGGCGG
GGCCTGCGAGCGCGGCCACCGAGAATCGGACGGGGGTAGTCTCAAGCTGGCCGGCCTGCTCTGGTGCCTG
GCCTCGCGCCGCCGTGTATCGCCCCGCCCTGGGCGGCAAGGCTGGCCCGGTCGGCACCAGTTGCGTGAGC
GGAAAGATGGCCGCTTCCCGGCCCTGCTGCAGGGAGCTCAAAATGGAGGACGCGGCGCTCGGGAGAGCGG
GCGGGTGAGTCACCCACACAAAGGAAAAGGGCCTTTCCGTCCTCAGCCGTCGCTTCATGTGACTCCACGG
AGTACCGGGCGCCGTCCAGGCACCTCGATTAGTTCTCGAGCTTTTGGAGTACGTCGTCTTTAGGTTGGGG
GGAGGGGTTTTATGCGATGGAGTTTCCCCACACTGAGTGGGTGGAGACTGAAGTTAGGCCAGCTTGGCAC
TTGATGTAATTCTCCTTGGAATTTGCCCTTTTTGAGTTTGGATCTTGGTTCATTCTCAAGCCTCAGACAG
TGGTTCAAAGTTTTTTTCTTCCATTTCAGGTGTCGTGAAGGAGCCACCATGGCCAAACGGACAGCCGACG
GAAGCGAGTTCGAGTCACCAAAGAAGAAGCGGAAAGTCTCTGAGGTGGAGTTTTCCCACGAGTACTGGAT
GAGACATGCCCTGACCCTGGCCAAGAGGGCACGGGATGAGAGGGAGGTGCCTGTGGGAGCCGTGCTGGTG
CTGAACAATAGAGTGATCGGCGAGGGCTGGAACAGAGCCATCGGCCTGCACGACCCAACAGCCCATGCCG
AAATTATGGCCCTGAGACAGGGCGGCCTGGTCATGCAGAACTACAGACTGATTGACGCCACCCTGTACGT
GACATTCGAGCCTTGCGTGATGTGCGCCGGCGCCATGATCCACTCTAGGATCGGCCGCGTGGTGTTTGGA
TGGAGAAATTCTAAAAGAGGCGCCGCAGGCTCCCTGATGAACGTGCTGAACTACCCCGGCATGAATCACC
GCGTCGAAATTACCGAGGGAATCCTGGCAGATGAATGTGCCGCCCTGCTGTGCGATTTCTATCGGATGCC
TAGACAGGTGTTCAATGCTCAGAAGAAGGCCCAGAGCTCCATCAACTCTGGAGGATCTAGCGGAGGATCC
TCTGGCAGCGAGACACCAGGAACAAGCGAGTCAGCAACACCAGAGAGCAGTGGCGGCAGCAGCGGCGGCA
GCGACAAGAAGTACAGCATCGGCCTGGCCATCGGCACCAACTCTGTGGGCTGGGCCGTGATCACCGACGA
GTACAAGGTGCCCAGCAAGAAATTCAAGGTGCTGGGCAACACCGACCGGCACAGCATCAAGAAGAACCTG
ATCGGAGCCCTGCTGTTCGACAGCGGCGAAACAGCCGAGGCCACCCGGCTGAAGAGAACCGCCAGAAGAA
GATACACCAGACGGAAGAACCGGATCTGCTATCTGCAAGAGATCTTCAGCAACGAGATGGCCAAGGTGGA
CGACAGCTTCTTCCACAGACTGGAAGAGTCCTTCCTGGTGGAAGAGGATAAGAAGCACGAGCGGCACCCC
ATCTTCGGCAACATCGTGGACGAGGTGGCCTACCACGAGAAGTACCCCACCATCTACCACCTGAGAAAGA
AACTGGTGGACAGCACCGACAAGGCCGACCTGCGGCTGATCTATCTGGCCCTGGCCCACATGATCAAGTT
CCGGGGCCACTTCCTGATCGAGGGCGACCTGAACCCCGACAACAGCGACGTGGACAAGCTGTTCATCCAG
CTGGTGCAGACCTACAACCAGCTGTTCGAGGAAAACCCCATCAACGCTAGCGGCGTGGACGCCAAGGCCA
TCCTGTCTGCCAGACTGAGCAAGAGCAGACGGCTGGAAAATCTGATCGCCCAGCTGCCCGGCGAGAAGAA
GAATGGCCTGTTCGGCAACCTGATTGCCCTGAGCCTGGGCCTGACCCCCAACTTCAAGAGCAACTTCGAC
CTGGCCGAGGATGCCAAACTGCAGCTGAGCAAGGACACCTACGACGACGACCTGGACAACCTGCTGGCCC
AGATCGGCGACCAGTACGCCGACCTGTTTCTGGCCGCCAAGAACCTGTCCGACGCCATCCTGCTGAGCGA
CATCCTGAGAGTGAACACCGAGATCACCAAGGCCCCCCTGAGCGCCTCTATGATCAAGAGATACGACGAG
CACCACCAGGACCTGACCCTGCTGAAAGCTCTCGTGCGGCAGCAGCTGCCTGAGAAGTACAAAGAGATTT
TCTTCGACCAGAGCAAGAACGGCTACGCCGGCTACATTGACGGCGGAGCCAGCCAGGAAGAGTTCTACAA
GTTCATCAAGCCCATCCTGGAAAAGATGGACGGCACCGAGGAACTGCTCGTGAAGCTGAACAGAGAGGAC
CTGCTGCGGAAGCAGCGGACCTTCGACAACGGCAGCATCCCCCACCAGATCCACCTGGGAGAGCTGCACG
CCATTCTGCGGCGGCAGGAAGATTTTTACCCATTCCTGAAGGACAACCGGGAAAAGATCGAGAAGATCCT
GACCTTCCGCATCCCCTACTACGTGGGCCCTCTGGCCAGGGGAAACAGCAGATTCGCCTGGATGACCAGA
AAGAGCGAGGAAACCATCACCCCCTGGAACTTCGAGGAAGTGGTGGACAAGGGCGCTTCCGCCCAGAGCT
TCATCGAGCGGATGACCAACTTCGATAAGAACCTGCCCAACGAGAAGGTGCTGCCCAAGCACAGCCTGCT
GTACGAGTACTTCACCGTGTATAACGAGCTGACCAAAGTGAAATACGTGACCGAGGGAATGAGAAAGCCC
GCCTTCCTGAGCGGCGAGCAGAAAAAGGCCATCGTGGACCTGCTGTTCAAGACCAACCGGAAAGTGACCG
TGAAGCAGCTGAAAGAGGACTACTTCAAGAAAATCGAGTGCTTCGACTCCGTGGAAATCTCCGGCGTGGA
AGATCGGTTCAACGCCTCCCTGGGCACATACCACGATCTGCTGAAAATTATCAAGGACAAGGACTTCCTG
GACAATGAGGAAAACGAGGACATTCTGGAAGATATCGTGCTGACCCTGACACTGTTTGAGGACAGAGAGA
TGATCGAGGAACGGCTGAAAACCTATGCCCACCTGTTCGACGACAAAGTGATGAAGCAGCTGAAGCGGCG
GAGATACACCGGCTGGGGCAGGCTGAGCCGGAAGCTGATCAACGGCATCCGGGACAAGCAGTCCGGCAAG
ACAATCCTGGATTTCCTGAAGTCCGACGGCTTCGCCAACAGAAACTTCATGCAGCTGATCCACGACGACA
GCCTGACCTTTAAAGAGGACATCCAGAAAGCCCAGGTGTCCGGCCAGGGCGATAGCCTGCACGAGCACAT
TGCCAATCTGGCCGGCAGCCCCGCCATTAAGAAGGGCATCCTGCAGACAGTGAAGGTGGTGGACGAGCTC
GTGAAAGTGATGGGCCGGCACAAGCCCGAGAACATCGTGATCGAAATGGCCAGAGAGAACCAGACCACCC
AGAAGGGACAGAAGAACAGCCGCGAGAGAATGAAGCGGATCGAAGAGGGCATCAAAGAGCTGGGCAGCCA
GATCCTGAAAGAACACCCAGTGGAAAACACCCAGCTGCAGAACGAGAAGCTGTACCTGTACTACCTGCAG
AATGGGCGGGATATGTACGTGGACCAGGAACTGGACATCAACCGGCTGTCCGACTACGATGTGGACCATA
TCGTGCCTCAGAGCTTTCTGAAGGACGACTCCATCGACAACAAGGTGCTGACCAGAAGCGACAAGAACCG
GGGCAAGAGCGACAACGTGCCCTCCGAAGAGGTCGTGAAGAAGATGAAGAACTACTGGCGGCAGCTGCTG
AACGCCAAGCTGATTACCCAGAGAAAGTTCGACAATCTGACCAAGGCCGAGAGAGGCGGCCTGAGCGAAC
TGGATAAGGCCGGCTTCATCAAGAGACAGCTGGTGGAAACCCGGCAGATCACAAAGCACGTGGCACAGAT
CCTGGACTCCCGGATGAACACTAAGTACGACGAGAATGACAAGCTGATCCGGGAAGTGAAAGTGATCACC
CTGAAGTCCAAGCTGGTGTCCGATTTCCGGAAGGATTTCCAGTTTTACAAAGTGCGCGAGATCAACAACT
ACCACCACGCCCACGACGCCTACCTGAACGCCGTCGTGGGAACCGCCCTGATCAAAAAGTACCCTAAGCT
GGAAAGCGAGTTCGTGTACGGCGACTACAAGGTGTACGACGTGCGGAAGATGATCGCCAAGAGCGAGCAG
GAAATCGGCAAGGCTACCGCCAAGTACTTCTTCTACAGCAACATCATGAACTTTTTCAAGACCGAGATTA
CCCTGGCCAACGGCGAGATCCGGAAGCGGCCTCTGATCGAGACAAACGGCGAAACCGGGGAGATCGTGTG
GGATAAGGGCCGGGATTTTGCCACCGTGCGGAAAGTGCTGAGCATGCCCCAAGTGAATATCGTGAAAAAG
ACCGAGGTGCAGACAGGCGGCTTCAGCAAAGAGTCTATCCTGCCCAAGAGGAACAGCGATAAGCTGATCG
CCAGAAAGAAGGACTGGGACCCTAAGAAGTACGGCGGCTTCCTGTGGCCCACCGTGGCCTATTCTGTGCT
GGTGGTGGCCAAAGTGGAAAAGGGCAAGTCCAAGAAACTGAAGAGTGTGAAAGAGCTGCTGGGGATCACC
ATCATGGAAAGAAGCAGCTTCGAGAAGAATCCCATCGACTTTCTGGAAGCCAAGGGCTACAAAGAAGTGA
AAAAGGACCTGATCATCAAGCTGCCTAAGTACTCCCTGTTCGAGCTGGAAAACGGCCGGAAGAGAATGCT
GGCCTCTGCCAAGCAGCTGCAGAAGGGAAACGAACTGGCCCTGCCCTCCAAATATGTGAACTTCCTGTAC
CTGGCCAGCCACTATGAGAAGCTGAAGGGCTCCCCCGAGGATAATGAGCAGAAACAGCTGTTTGTGGAAC
AGCACAAGCACTACCTGGACGAGATCATCGAGCAGATCAGCGAGTTCTCCAAGAGAGTGATCCTGGCCGA
CGCTAATCTGGACAAAGTGCTGTCCGCCTACAACAAGCACCGGGATAAGCCCATCAGAGAGCAGGCCGAG
AATATCATCCACCTGTTTACCCTGACCAATCTGGGAGCCCCTGCCGCCTTCAAGTACTTTGACACCACCA
TCGACCGGAAGCAGTACAGAAGCACCAAAGAGGTGCTGGACGCCACCCTGATCCACCAGAGCATCACCGG
CCTGTACGAGACACGAATCGATTTGTCTCAGCTGGGAGGCGATGGGTCCAAAAGGCCGGCGGCCACGAAA
AAGGCCGGCCAGGCAAAAAAGAAAAAGGGATCCTACCCATACGATGTTCCAGATTACGCTTATCCCTACG
ACGTGCCTGATTATGCATACCCATATGATGTCCCCGACTATGCCGGAAGCGAGGGCAGAGGAAGCCTTCT
AACATGCGGTGACGTGGAGGAGAATCCCGGCCCTTCCGGGATGGCCAAGCCTTTGTCTCAAGAAGAATCC
ACCCTCATTGAAAGAGCAACGGCTACAATCAACAGCATCCCCATCTCTGAGGACTACAGCGTCGCCAGCG
CAGCTCTCTCTAGCGACGGCCGCATCTTCACTGGTGTCAATGTATATCATTTTACTGGGGGACCTTGTGC
AGAACTCGTGGTGCTGGGCACTGCTGCTGCTGCGGCAGCTGGCAACCTGACTTGTATCGTCGCGATCGGA
AATGAGAACAGGGGCATCTTGAGCCCCTGCGGACGGTGCCGACAGGTGCTTCTCGATCTGCATCCTGGGA
TCAAAGCCATAGTGAAGGACAGTGATGGACAGCCGACGGCAGTTGGGATTCGTGAATTGCTGCCCTCTGG
TTATGTGTGGGAGGGCTAATAAATTCGAAAATCAACCTCTGGATTACAAAATTTGTGAAAGATTGACTGG
TATTCTTAACTATGTTGCTCCTTTTACGCTATGTGGATACGCTGCTTTAATGCCTTTGTATCATGCTATT
GCTTCCCGTATGGCTTTCATTTTCTCCTCCTTGTATAAATCCTGGTTGCTGTCTCTTTATGAGGAGTTGT
GGCCCGTTGTCAGGCAACGTGGCGTGGTGTGCACTGTGTTTGCTGACGCAACCCCCACTGGTTGGGGCAT
TGCCACCACCTGTCAGCTCCTTTCCGGGACTTTCGCTTTCCCCCTCCCTATTGCCACGGCGGAACTCATC
GCCGCCTGCCTTGCCCGCTGCTGGACAGGGGCTCGGCTGTTGGGCACTGACAATTCCGTGGTGTTGTCGG
GGAAATCATCGTCCTTTCCTTGGCTGCTCGCCTGTGTTGCCACCTGGATTCTGCGCGGGACGTCCTTCTG
CTACGTCCCTTCGGCCCTCAATCCAGCGGACCTTCCTTCCCGCGGCCTGCTGCCGGCTCTGCGGCCTCTT
CCGCGTCCTCGCCTTCGCCCTCAGACGAGTCGGATCTCCCTTTGGGCCGCCTCCCCGCGTCGACTTTAAG
ACCAATGACTTACAAGGCAGCTGTAGATCTTAGCCACTTTTTAAAAGAAAAGGGGGGACTGGAAGGGCTA
ATTCACTCCCAACGAAGATAAGATCTGCTTTTTGCTTGTACTGGGTCTCTCTGGTTAGACCAGATCTGAG
CCTGGGAGCTCTCTGGCTAACTAGGGAACCCACTGCTTAAGCCTCAATAAAGCTTGCCTTGAGTGCTTCA
AGTAGTGTGTGCCCGTCTGTTGTGTGACTCTGGTAACTAGAGATCCCTCAGACCCTTTTAGTCAGTGTGG
AAAATCTCTAGCAGGGCCCGTTTAAACCCGCTGATCAGCCTCGACTGTGCCTTCTAGTTGCCAGCCATCT
GTTGTTTGCCCCTCCCCCGTGCCTTCCTTGACCCTGGAAGGTGCCACTCCCACTGTCCTTTCCTAATAAA
ATGAGGAAATTGCATCGCATTGTCTGAGTAGGTGTCATTCTATTCTGGGGGGTGGGGTGGGGCAGGACAG
CAAGGGGGAGGATTGGGAAGATAATAGCAGGCATGCTGGGGATGCGGTGGGCTCTATGGCTTCTGAGGCG
GAAAGAACCAGCTGGGGCTCTAGGGGGTATCCCC
[124 nt withheld, positions 10395-10518]
C
[91 nt withheld, positions 10520-10610]
A
[49 nt withheld, positions 10612-10660]
CCTTTGACGTTGGAGTCCACGTTCTTT
[37 nt withheld, positions 10688-10724]
ACCCTATCTCGGTCTATTCTTTTGATTTATAAGGGATTTTGCCGATTTCGGCCTATTGGTTAAAAAATGA
GCTGATTTAACAAAAATTTAACGCGAATTAATTCTGTGGAATGTGTGTCAGTTAGGGTGTGGAAAGTCCC
CAGGCTCCCCAGCAGGCAGAAGTATGCAAAGCATGCATCTCAATTAGTCAGCAACCAGGTGTGGAAAGTC
CCCAGGCTCCCCAGCAGGCAGAAGTATGCAAAGCATGCATCTCAATTAGTCAGCAACCATAGTCCCGCCC
CTAACTCCGCCCATCCCGCCCCTAACTCCGCCCAGTTCCGCCCATTCTCCGCCCCATGGCTGACTAATTT
TTTTTATTTATGCAGAGGCCGAGGCCGCCTCTGCCTCTGAGCTATTCCAGAAGTAGTGAGGAGGCTTTTT
TGGAGGCCTAGGCTTTTGCAAAAAGCTCCCGGGAGCTTGTATATCCATTTTCGGATCTGATCAGCACGTG
TTGACAATTAATCATCGGCATAGTATATCGGCATAGTATAATACGACAAGGTGAGGAACTAAACCATGGC
CAAGTTGACCAGTGCCGTTCCGGTGCTCACCGCGCGCGACGTCGCCGGAGCGGTCGAGTTCTGGACCGAC
CGGCTCGGGTTCTCCCGGGACTTCGTGGAGGACGACTTCGCCGGTGTGGTCCGGGACGACGTGACCCTGT
TCATCAGCGCGGTCCAGGACCAGGTGGTGCCGGACAACACCCTGGCCTGGGTGTGGGTGCGCGGCCTGGA
CGAGCTGTACGCCGAGTGGTCGGAGGTCGTGTCCACGAACTTCCGGGACGCCTCCGGGCCGGCCATGACC
GAGATCGGCGAGCAGCCGTGGGGGCGGGAGTTCGCCCTGCGCGACCCGGCCGGCAACTGCGTGCACTTCG
TGGCCGAGGAGCAGGACTGACACGTGCTACGAGATTTCGATTCCACCGCCGCCTTCTATGAAAGGTTGGG
CTTCGGAATCGTTTTCCGGGACGCCGGCTGGATGATCCTCCAGCGCGGGGATCTCATGCTGGAGTTCTTC
GCCCACCCCAACTTGTTTATTGCAGCTTATAATGGTTACAAATAAAGCAATAGCATCACAAATTTCACAA
ATAAAGCATTTTTTTCACTGCATTCTAGTTGTGGTTTGTCCAAACTCATCAATGTATCTTATCATGTCTG
TATACCGTCGACCTCTAGCTAGAGCTTGGCGTAATCATGGTCATAGCTGTTTCCTGTGTGAAATTGTTAT
CCGCTCACAATTCCACACAACATACGAGCCGGAAGCATAAAGTGTAAAGCCTGGGGTGCCTAATGAGTGA
GCTAACTCACATTAATTGCGTTGCGCTCACTGCCCGCTTTCCAGTCGGGAAACCTGTCGTGCCAGCTGCA
TTAATGAATCGGCCAACGCGCGGGGAGAGGCGGTTTGCGTATTGGGCGCTCTTCCGCTTCCTCGCTCACT
GACTCGCTGCGCTCGGTCGTTCGGCTGCGGCGAGCGGTATCAGCTCACTCAAAGGCGGTAATACGGTTAT
CCACAGAATCAGGGGATAACGCAGGAAAGAACATGTGAGCAAAAGGCCAGCAAAAGGCCAGGAACCGTAA
AAAGGCCGCGTTGCTGGCGTTTTTCCATAGGCTCCGCCCCCCTGACGAGCATCACAAAAATCGACGCTCA
AGTCAGAGGTGGCGAAACCCGACAGGACTATAAAGATACCAGGCGTTTCCCCCTGGAAGCTCCCTCGTGC
GCTCTCCTGTTCCGACCCTGCCGCTTACCGGATACCTGTCCGCCTTTCTCCCTTCGGGAAGCGTGGCGCT
TTCTCATAGCTCACGCTGTAGGTATCTCAGTTCGGTGTAGGTCGTTCGCTCCAAGCTGGGCTGTGTGCAC
GAACCCCCCGTTCAGCCCGACCGCTGCGCCTTATCCGGTAACTATCGTCTTGAGTCCAACCCGGTAAGAC
ACGACTTATCGCCACTGGCAGCAGCCACTGGTAACAGGATTAGCAGAGCGAGGTATGTAGGCGGTGCTAC
AGAGTTCTTGAAGTGGTGGCCTAACTACGGCTACACTAGAAGAACAGTATTTGGTATCTGCGCTCTGCTG
AAGCCAGTTACCTTCGGAAAAAGAGTTGGTAGCTCTTGATCCGGCAAACAAACCACCGCTGGTAGCGGTG
GTTTTTTTGTTTGCAAGCAGCAGATTACGCGCAGAAAAAAAGGATCTCAAGAAGATCCTTTGATCTTTTC
TACGGGGTCTGACGCTCAGTGGAACGAAAACTCACGTTAAGGGATTTTGGTCATGAGATTATCAAAAAGG
ATCTTCACCTAGATCCTTTTAAATTAAAAATGAAGTTTTAAATCAATCTAAAGTATATATGAGTAAACTT
GGTCTGACAGTTACCAATGCTTAATCAGTGAGGCACCTATCTCAGCGATCTGTCTATTTCGTTCATCCAT
AGTTGCCTGACTCCCCGTCGTGTAGATAACTACGATACGGGAGGGCTTACCATCTGGCCCCAGTGCTGCA
ATGATACCGCGAGACCCACGCTCACCGGCTCCAGATTTATCAGCAATAAACCAGCCAGCCGGAAGGGCCG
AGCGCAGAAGTGGTCCTGCAACTTTATCCGCCTCCATCCAGTCTATTAATTGTTGCCGGGAAGCTAGAGT
AAGTAGTTCGCCAGTTAATAGTTTGCGCAACGTTGTTGCCATTGCTACAGGCATCGTGGTGTCACGCTCG
TCGTTTGGTATGGCTTCATTCAGCTCCGGTTCCCAACGATCAAGGCGAGTTACATGATCCCCCATGTTGT
GCAAAAAAGCGGTTAGCTCCTTCGGTCCTCCGATCGTTGTCAGAAGTAAGTTGGCCGCAGTGTTATCACT
CATGGTTATGGCAGCACTGCATAATTCTCTTACTGTCATGCCATCCGTAAGATGCTTTTCTGTGACTGGT
GAGTACTCAACCAAGTCATTCTGAGAATAGTGTATGCGGCGACCGAGTTGCTCTTGCCCGGCGTCAATAC
GGGATAATACCGCGCCACATAGCAGAACTTTAAAAGTGCTCATCATTGGAAAACGTTCTTCGGGGCGAAA
ACTCTCAAGGATCTTACCGCTGTTGAGATCCAGTTCGATGTAACCCACTCGTGCACCCAACTGATCTTCA
GCATCTTTTACTTTCACCAGCGTTTCTGGGTGAGCAAAAACAGGAAGGCAAAATGCCGCAAAAAAGGGAA
TAAGGGCGACACGGAAATGTTGAATACTCATACTCTTCCTTTTTCAATATTATTGAAGCATTTATCAGGG
TTATTGTCTCATGAGCGGATACATATTTGAATGTATTTAGAAAAATAAACAAATAGGGGTTCCGCGCACA
TTTCCCCGAAAAGTGCCACCTGAC
Features (pLannotate 1.2.2; 34 found; start..end, strand, type, name):
     31..83      -  misc_feature   bom (fragment): basis of mobility region from pBR322
    238..617     +  enhancer       CMV enhancer: human cytomegalovirus immediate early enhancer
    618..817     +  promoter       CMV promoter: human cytomegalovirus (CMV) immediate early promoter
    835..1015    +  LTR            5' LTR (truncated): truncated 5' long terminal repeat (LTR) from HIV-1
   1062..1187    +  misc_feature   HIV-1 Ψ: packaging signal of human immunodeficiency virus type 1
   1171..1534    +  CDS            HIV-1 gag (fragment): gag protein from human immunodeficiency virus 1; gag
   1680..1913    +  misc_feature   RRE: The Rev response element (RRE) of HIV-1 allows for Rev-dependent mRNA export from the nucleus to the cytoplasm.
   2290..2390    +  CDS            Rev (fragment): human immunodeficiency virus 1 (HIV-1) Rev protein; rev; enhances nuclear export of unspliced and incompletely spliced viral mRNAs
   2440..2557    +  misc_feature   cPPT/CTS: central polypurine tract and central termination sequence of HIV-1
   2659..2870    +  promoter       EF-1α core promoter: core promoter for human elongation factor EF-1α
   2871..3809    +  intron         EF-1α intron A: intron upstream of the start codon of human EF-1α
   3889..4380    +  CDS            tadA: TADA_ECOLI - Also known as yfhC. Experimental evidence at protein level: Swiss-Prot protein existence level 1. Catalyzes the deamination of adenosine to inosine at the wobble position 34 of tRNA(Arg2). Essential for cell viability. From Escherichia coli (strain K12).
   4483..8582    +  CDS            Cas9 (fragment): Cas9 (Csn1) endonuclease from the Streptococcus pyogenes Type II CRISPR/Cas system generates RNA-guided double strand breaks in DNA
   8590..8637    +  CDS            nucleoplasmin NLS: bipartite nuclear localization signal from nucleoplasmin
   8644..8724    +  CDS            3xHA: three tandem HA epitope tags
   8791..9189    +  CDS            BSD: blasticidin S deaminase; Aspergillus terreus BSD; confers resistance to blasticidin
   9200..9788    +  misc_feature   WPRE: woodchuck hepatitis virus posttranscriptional regulatory element
   9784..9927    +  CDS            nef (fragment): NEF_HV1LA - Experimental evidence at protein level: Swiss-Prot protein existence level 1. Extracellular Nef protein targets CD4(+) T-lymphocytes for apoptosis by interacting with CXCR4 surface receptors. From Human immunodeficiency virus type 1 group M subtype B (isolate Lai) (HIV-1).
   9913..10093   +  LTR            5' LTR (truncated): truncated 5' long terminal repeat (LTR) from HIV-1
  10125..10236   +  polyA_signal   bGH poly(A) signal: bovine growth hormone polyadenylation signal
  10353..10374   +  promoter       SV40 promoter (fragment): SV40 enhancer and early promoter
  10395..10823   +  rep_origin     f1 ori (sequence partly withheld): f1 bacteriophage origin of replication; arrow indicates direction of (+) strand synthesis
  10837..11166   +  promoter       SV40 promoter: SV40 enhancer and early promoter
  11214..11261   +  promoter       EM7 promoter: synthetic bacterial promoter&nbsp
  11280..11654   +  CDS            BleoR: antibiotic-binding protein; Sh ble from Streptoalloteichus hindustanus; confers resistance to bleomycin, phleomycin, and Zeocin™
  11664..11789   +  CDS            ble (fragment): BLE_KLEPN - Experimental evidence at protein level: Swiss-Prot protein existence level 1. Binding protein with a strong affinity to the bleomycin family of antibiotics. Binds to CL990; an antimitotic-antibiotic compound. From Klebsiella pneumoniae.
  11784..11905   +  polyA_signal   SV40 poly(A) signal: SV40 polyadenylation signal
  11976..11998   -  protein_bind   lac operator (fragment): The lac repressor binds to the lac operator to inhibit transcription in E. coli. This inhibition can be relieved by adding lactose or isopropyl-β-D-thiogalactopyranoside (IPTG). lac repressor encoded by lacI
  12002..12032   -  promoter       lac promoter: promoter for the E. coli lac operon
  12047..12068   -  protein_bind   CAP binding site: CAP binding activates transcription in the presence of cAMP. E. coli catabolite activator protein
  12081..12173   -  CDS            lacI (fragment): lac repressor; lacI; The lac repressor binds to the lac operator to inhibit transcription in E. coli. This inhibition can be relieved by adding lactose or isopropyl-β-D-thiogalactopyranoside (IPTG).
  12356..12944   -  rep_origin     ori: high-copy-number ColE1/pMB1/pBR322/pUC origin of replication
  13115..13975   -  CDS            AmpR: β-lactamase; bla; confers resistance to ampicillin, carbenicillin, and related antibiotics
  13976..14080   -  promoter       AmpR promoter: bla
