[The description below was written by a language model from this plasmid's Addgene catalogue record and pLannotate feature annotations shown in this document.]
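Description:
pRDA_867 is a lentiviral CRISPR vector, built on the pRDA_722 backbone by Golden Gate assembly, that delivers an adenine (A>G) base editor to mammalian cells. It is maintained in E. coli through a high-copy ColE1/pUC-type origin with ampicillin resistance, and the backbone also carries an f1 origin and an SV40/EM7-driven bleomycin/Zeocin resistance cassette that lies outside the viral unit. The transfer region has a third-generation-style layout. A CMV enhancer/promoter drives a truncated HIV-1 5' LTR, followed by the Ψ packaging signal with a gag fragment, the RRE for Rev-dependent export of the genomic RNA, and the cPPT/CTS. It ends in a second truncated LTR followed by a bGH polyadenylation signal.

Within the provirus, the EF-1α core promoter with its intron A drives the insert ABE8e-nCas9-SpG-HA. This is a synthetic fusion of an evolved E. coli TadA deaminase domain (ABE8e) to a Streptococcus pyogenes Cas9 nickase carrying D10A. The Cas9 is the SpG variant, which is engineered for relaxed PAM recognition and so widens the range of targetable adenines. A nucleoplasmin bipartite NLS and a 3xHA epitope tag follow the Cas9. Blasticidin S deaminase lies just downstream, providing the mammalian selection marker listed in the record. The element linking it to the editor is not annotated, though the spacing suggests co-expression from the same transcript. A WPRE follows to boost transcript expression.

No guide RNA cassette is annotated, so guides are presumably supplied separately. The associated work concerns base editor mutational scanning, which is consistent with using this vector to make blasticidin-selected cells that stably express the editor for pooled screens.
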