Addgene plasmid #231109: pRDA_867
Purpose: A>G base editor
Depositing lab: John Doench & David Root. Depositing organization: Broad Institute. Publication: Activity-based selection for enhanced base editor mutational scanning. Kaplan EG, Steger RJ, Shah ST, Drepanos LM, Griffith AL, Reint G, Doench JG. Nat Genet. 2025 Nov;57(11):2920-2929. doi: 10.1038/s41588-025-02366-0. Epub 2025 Oct 14. PubMed 41087678.
Backbone
  Vector backbone: pRDA_722
  Vector type: Lentiviral, CRISPR
  Selectable markers: Blasticidin
Growth in bacteria
  Bacterial resistance: Ampicillin, 100 μg/mL
  Growth temperature: 37°C
  Growth strain: NEB Stable
  Copy number: High Copy
Gene/Insert
  Gene/Insert name: ABE8e-nCas9-SpG-HA
  Species: Synthetic
  Mutation: D10A
  Cloning method: Golden Gate
Resource information
  A portion of this plasmid was derived from a plasmid made by: David Liu, Keith Joung
Terms and licenses: Academic/Nonprofit Terms; Industry Terms: Not Available to Industry
Depositor comments: Derived from David Liu's Base editing vectors and Keith Joung's SpG-Cas9 variant. Please visit https://doi.org/10.1101/2024.11.12.622254 for bioRxiv preprint.
How to cite: pRDA_867 was a gift from John Doench & David Root (Addgene plasmid # 231109 ; http://n2t.net/addgene:231109 ; RRID:Addgene_231109)
